>Addgene plasmid #71076 | pFOSGE_CUS1E04 | depositor partial sequence | sequence record 127018 | insert
ATGGAGTTCGTCAAGTCGTCGGCGGTGCGCAAGCGGTACTGGGCCAGGAACTTTGTGGGCTGGCCCAAGT
TTTCTGCCACACAGCCCAATGCCACGCATCACGCGCTGGCCAGATTCGAGCGGGAGGAGCGGGTCCAGGC
GGTGGTCACCCAGAACGTGGACCGGCTGCACACGAAGGCGGGCAGCCGAAATGTTGTGGAGGTTCATGGC
AGTGGCTATGTGGTCAAGTGCCTGTCATGCGAGTACCGGATCGATCGTCACGAGTTCCAGAGCATACTGG
CGTCGCTAAATCCGGCCTTCAAAGATGCCCCCGACATGATCCGGCCCGATGGCGATGTAGAGATACCGCT
GGAGTACATCGAGAACTTCCGGATACCCGAGTGTACGCAGTGCGGCGGCGACTTGAAGCCGGAAATTGTC
TTCTTCGGAGATTCTGTGCCTCGGCCACGAGTGGATCAGATTGCCGGCATGGTGTACAATAGCGATGGCC
TGCTTGTCCTCGGGTCCAGTCTCCTGGTCTTCTCCGGCTACCGCGTTGTCCTGCAGACCAAGGACCTCAA
GCTACCGGTGGGCATTGTTAATATTGGCGAAACGCGCGCCGATCACCTGGCGGATATCAAGATATCCGCC
AAGTGCGGCGATGTCATACCCAAACTGTTCGACTTTCGCAATTCGAAAAGCGTCAGT
