>Addgene plasmid #71076 | pFOSGE_CUS1E04 | addgene partial sequence | sequence record 130897 | M13-Rev 5'-CAGGAAACAGCTATGACC-3'
ATTTTATTTTGACTGATAGTGACCTGTTCGTTGCAACAAATTGATAAGCAATGCTTTCTTATAATGCCAA
CTTTGTACAAGAAAGCTGGGTCACTGACGCTTTTCGAATTGCGAAAGTCGAACAGTTTGGGTATGACATC
GCCGCACTTGGCGGATATCTTGATATCCGCCAGGTGATCGGCGCGCGTTTCGCCAATATTAACAATGCCC
ACCGGTAGCTTGAGGTCCTTGGTCTGCAGGACAACGCGGTAGCCGGAGAAGACCAGGAGACTGGACCCGA
GGACAAGCAGGCCATCGCTATTGTACACCATGCCGGCAATCTGATCCACTCGTGGCCGAGGCACAGAATC
TCCGAAGAAGACAATTTCCGGCTTCAAGTCGCCGCCGCACTGCGTACACTCGGGTATCCGGAAGTTCTCG
ATGTACTCCAGCGGTATCTCTACATCGCCATCGGGCCGGATCATGTCGGGGGCATCTTTGAAGGCCGGAT
TTAGCGACGCCAGTATGCTCTGGAACTCGTGACGATCGATCCGGTACTCGCATGACAGGCACTTGACCAC
ATAGCCACTGCCATGAACCTCCACAACATTTCGGCTGCCCGCCTTCGTGTGCAGCCGGTCCACGTTCTGG
GTGACCACCGCCTGGACCCGCTCCTCCC
