>Addgene plasmid #71076 | pFOSGE_CUS1E04 | addgene partial sequence | sequence record 130898 | M13-F20 5'-TGTAAAACGACGGCCAGT-3'
TTTTATTTTGACTGATAGTGACCTGTTCGTTGCAACAAATTGATGAGCAATGCTTTTTTATAATGCCAAC
TTTGTACAAAAAAGCAGGCTTCATGGAGTTCGTCAAGTCGTCGGCGGTGCGCAAGCGGTACTGGGCCAGG
AACTTTGTGGGCTGGCCCAAGTTTTCTGCCACACAGCCCAATGCCACGCATCACGCGCTGGCCAGATTCG
AGCGGGAGGAGCGGGTCCAGGCGGTGGTCACCCAGAACGTGGACCGGCTGCACACGAAGGCGGGCAGCCG
AAATGTTGTGGAGGTTCATGGCAGTGGCTATGTGGTCAAGTGCCTGTCATGCGAGTACCGGATCGATCGT
CACGAGTTCCAGAGCATACTGGCGTCGCTAAATCCGGCCTTCAAAGATGCCCCCGACATGATCCGGCCCG
ATGGCGATGTAGAGATACCGCTGGAGTACATCGAGAACTTCCGGATACCCGAGTGTACGCAGTGCGGCGG
CGACTTGAAGCCGGAAATTGTCTTCTTCGGAGATTCTGTGCCTCGGCCACGAGTGGATCAGATTGCCGGC
ATGGTGTACAATAGCGATGGCCTGCTTGTCCTCGGGTCCAGTCTCCTGGTCTTCTCCGGCTACCGCGTTG
TCCTGCAGACCAAGGACCTCAAGCTACCGGTGGGCATTGTTAATATTGGCGAAACGCGCGCCG
