[The description below was written by a language model from this plasmid's Addgene catalogue record.]
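Description:
pFOSGE_CUS1E04 is a Gateway entry clone built in the pDONR221 donor backbone, carrying the Drosophila melanogaster gene Sirt4 (also known as CG3187, corresponding to transcript FBtr0070850) as an insert of about 687 bp. It is a high-copy bacterial plasmid propagated in standard E. coli cloning strains under kanamycin selection. The insert was introduced by Gateway cloning. In a pDONR221-derived entry clone, this normally means that recombination replaced the donor vector's counterselection cassette with the gene of interest, leaving the gene flanked by attL recombination sites. No feature table accompanies the record, so the exact att site arrangement, the boundaries of the open reading frame and whether a stop codon is present are not stated. M13 forward and reverse primer sites flank the insert region and are listed for sequence verification.

As an entry vector, the plasmid is not itself an expression construct: the record names no promoter, tag or reporter driving Sirt4, and pDONR221-type backbones are not designed for expression in eukaryotic cells. Its role is to act as a shuttle source from which the Sirt4 coding sequence can be transferred by LR recombination into any compatible Gateway destination vector, which then supplies the promoter, fusion partners and host-specific elements. The associated publication concerns the context-dependent regulatory functions of transcriptional regulators in Drosophila. This suggests the clone belongs to a larger collection of fly factor entry clones assembled for systematic functional testing, although the record gives its purpose only as a Gateway entry clone.
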