Addgene plasmid #71076: pFOSGE_CUS1E04
Purpose: Gateway entry clone
Depositing lab: Alexander Stark. Depositing organization: Research Institute of Molecular Pathology (IMP). Publication: Transcriptional regulators form diverse groups with context-dependent regulatory functions. Stampfel G, Kazmar T, Frank O, Wienerroither S, Reiter F, Stark A. Nature. 2015 Nov 9. doi: 10.1038/nature15545. PubMed 26550828.
Backbone
  Vector backbone: pDONR221
  Backbone manufacturer: Invitrogen
  Backbone size w/o insert (bp): 4762
  Vector type: Gateway entry vector
Growth in bacteria
  Bacterial resistance: Kanamycin, 50 μg/mL
  Growth temperature: 37°C
  Growth strain: DH5alpha
  Copy number: High Copy
Gene/Insert
  Gene/Insert name: Sirt4 (alt names: FBgn0029783; CG3187, FBtr0070850)
  Species: D. melanogaster (fly)
  Insert size (bp): 687
  Entrez Gene: Sirt4 (a.k.a. CG3187, D.mel3, Dmel\CG3187, dmSRT407, dSIRT4)
  Cloning method: Gateway Cloning
  Sequencing primers: 5′ M13-F20; 3′ M13R
Terms and licenses: Academic/Nonprofit Terms; Industry Terms: Not Available to Industry
How to cite: pFOSGE_CUS1E04 was a gift from Alexander Stark (Addgene plasmid # 71076 ; http://n2t.net/addgene:71076 ; RRID:Addgene_71076)
